Addgene plasmid #58414: pCMV-Myr-HA-mIFITM3-C71,72,105A-CLVL
Purpose: Expresses murine IFITM3-C71,72,105A with an N-terminal myristoylation sequence from HIV Gag followed by an HA tag, as well as a C-terminal CaaX prenylation motif, in mammalian cells
Depositing lab: Howard Hang & Jacob Yount. Depositing organization: Rockefeller University. Publication: S-palmitoylation and ubiquitination differentially regulate interferon-induced transmembrane protein 3 (IFITM3)-mediated resistance to influenza virus. Yount JS, Karssemeijer RA, Hang HC. J Biol Chem. 2012 Jun 1;287(23):19631-41. doi: 10.1074/jbc.M112.362095. Epub 2012 Apr 17. PubMed 22511783.
Backbone
  Vector backbone: pCMV-HA
  Backbone manufacturer: clontech
  Backbone size w/o insert (bp): 3800
  Total vector size (bp): 4250
  Vector type: Mammalian Expression
Growth in bacteria
  Bacterial resistance: Ampicillin, 100 μg/mL
  Growth temperature: 37°C
  Growth strain: DH5alpha
  Copy number: High Copy
Gene/Insert
  Gene/Insert name: IFITM3
  Species: M. musculus (mouse)
  Mutation: Cysteines 71, 72, and 105 to Alanine; The sequence GARASVLS was added prior to the HA tag within the vector; The sequence CLVL was added at the C-terminus
  Entrez Gene: Ifitm3 (a.k.a. 1110004C05Rik, Cd225, Cdw217, DSPA2b, Fgls, IP15, mil-1)
  Promoter: CMV IE
  Tag / fusion protein: HA internal
  Cloning method: Unknown
  Sequencing primers: 5′ GATCCGGTACTAGAGGAACTGAAAAAC
Terms and licenses: Academic/Nonprofit Terms; Industry Terms: Not Available to Industry
How to cite: pCMV-Myr-HA-mIFITM3-C71,72,105A-CLVL was a gift from Howard Hang & Jacob Yount (Addgene plasmid # 58414 ; http://n2t.net/addgene:58414 ; RRID:Addgene_58414)
