[The description below was written by a language model from this plasmid's Addgene catalogue record.]
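Description:
pCMV-Myr-HA-mIFITM3-C71,72,105A-CLVL is a mammalian expression plasmid built on the Clontech pCMV-HA backbone (about 3.8 kb, giving a total of roughly 4.25 kb with the insert). It is maintained as a high-copy plasmid in E. coli under ampicillin selection. The record does not list a mammalian selection marker or provide a feature table, so other backbone elements such as the origin of replication and polyadenylation signal are not documented here.

The payload is the mouse interferon-induced transmembrane protein 3 (Ifitm3) coding sequence, transcribed from the CMV immediate-early promoter for strong constitutive expression in transfected mammalian cells. Three cysteines, at positions 71, 72 and 105, are changed to alanine; given the associated study's focus on S-palmitoylation, these substitutions appear intended to give a palmitoylation-deficient protein. Two alternative lipidation signals have been engineered onto this mutant. A short myristoylation sequence derived from HIV Gag was inserted upstream of the vector's HA tag, which makes the HA epitope internal rather than N-terminal. A four-residue CaaX prenylation motif was also appended to the C-terminus. The resulting protein should therefore be myristoylated at its N-terminus and prenylated at its C-terminus, while remaining detectable through the HA epitope.

This design fits work on how S-palmitoylation and ubiquitination regulate IFITM3-mediated resistance to influenza virus. A plausible use is to test whether other lipid anchors can substitute for the missing palmitoylation in membrane association, localization or antiviral activity.
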