>Addgene plasmid #58414 | pCMV-Myr-HA-mIFITM3-C71,72,105A-CLVL | addgene partial sequence | sequence record 95997 | pcDL-F 5'-GTTGCCTTTACTTCTAGGCCT-3'
CCCACCATGGGGGCACGGGCAAGCGTCTTGTCTTACCCATACGATGTTCCAGATTACGCTCTTATGGCCA
TGGAGGCCCGAATTCCCATGAACCACACTTCTCAAGCCTTCATCACCGCTGCCAGTGGAGGACAGCCCCC
AAACTACGAAAGAATCAAGGAAGAATATGAGGTGGCTGAGATGGGGGCACCGCACGGATCGGCTTCTGTC
AGAACTACTGTGATCAACATGCCCAGAGAGGTGTCGGTGCCTGACCATGTGGTCTGGTCCCTGTTCAATA
CACTCTTCATGAACTTCGCAGCACTGGGCTTCATAGCCTATGCCTACTCCGTGAAGTCTAGGGATCGGAA
GATGGTGGGTGATGTGACTGGAGCCCAGGCCTACGCCTCCACTGCTAAGGCACTGAACATCAGCACCTTG
GTCCTCAGCATCCTGATGGTTGTTATCACCATTGTTAGTGTCATCATCATTGTTCTTAACGCTCAAAACC
TTCACACTTGCTTGGTCTTGTAAGTCGACCGAGATCTCTCGAGGTACCGCGGCCGCGGGGATCCAGACAT
GATAAGATACATTGATGAGTTTGGACAAACCACAACTAGAATGCAGTGAAAAAAATGCTTTATTTGTGAA
ATTTGTGATGCTATTGCTTTATTTGTAACCATTAT
