>Addgene plasmid #58414 | pCMV-Myr-HA-mIFITM3-C71,72,105A-CLVL | addgene partial sequence | sequence record 95998 | EBV-rev 5'-GTGGTTTGTCCAAACTCATC-3'
TCAGGATGCTGAGGACCAAGGTGCTGATGTTCAGTGCCTTAGCAGTGGAGGCGTAGGCCTGGGCTCCAGT
CACATCACCCACCATCTTCCGATCCCTAGACTTCACGGAGTAGGCATAGGCTATGAAGCCCAGTGCTGCG
AAGTTCATGAAGAGTGTATTGAACAGGGACCAGACCACATGGTCAGGCACCGACACCTCTCTGGGCATGT
TGATCACAGTAGTTCTGACAGAAGCCGATCCGTGCGGTGCCCCCATCTCAGCCACCTCATATTCTTCCTT
GATTCTTTCGTAGTTTGGGGGCTGTCCTCCACTGGCAGCGGTGATGAAGGCTTGAGAAGTGTGGTTCATG
GGAATTCGGGCCTCCATGGCCATAAGAGCGTAATCTGGAACATCGTATGGGTAAGACAAGACGCTTGCCC
GTGCCCCCATGGTGGGCCCGCGGGTACAATTCCGCAGCTTTTAGAGCA
